>Addgene plasmid #223573 | pHR-SNAP-PD-1 I126A | addgene full sequence | sequence record 444018 | Addgene NGS Result
CGATACCGTCGACCTCGAGGGAATTAATTCGAGCTCGGTACCTTTAAGACCAATGACTTACAAGGCAGCT
GTAGATCTTAGCCACTTTTTAAAAGAAAAGGGGGGACTGGAAGGGCTAATTCACTCCCAACGAAGACAAG
ATCTGCTTTTTGCTTGTACTGGGTCTCTCTGGTTAGACCAGATCTGAGCCTGGGAGCTCTCTGGCTAACT
AGGGAACCCACTGCTTAAGCCTCAATAAAGCTTGCCTTGAGTGCTTCAAGTAGTGTGTGCCCGTCTGTTG
TGTGACTCTGGTAACTAGAGATCCCTCAGACCCTTTTAGTCAGTGTGGAAAATCTCTAGCAGCATCTAGA
ATTAATTCCGTGTATTCTATAGTGTCACCTAAATCGTATGTGTATGATACATAAGGTTATGTATTAATTG
TAGCCGCGTTCTAACGACAATATGTACAAGCCTAATTGTGTAGCATCTGGCTTACTGAAGCAGACCCTAT
CATCTCTCTCGTAAACTGCCGTCAGAGTCGGTTTGGTTGGACGAACCTTCTGAGTTTCTGGTAACGCCGT
CCCGCACCCGGAAATGGTCAGCGAACCAATCAGCAGGGTCATCGCTAGCCAGATCCTCTACGCCGGACGC
ATCGTGGCCGGCATCACCGGCGCCACAGGTGCGGTTGCTGGCGCCTATATCGCCGACATCACCGATGGGG
AAGATCGGGCTCGCCACTTCGGGCTCATGAGCGCTTGTTTCGGCGTGGGTATGGTGGCAGGCCCCGTGGC
CGGGGGACTGTTGGGCGCCATCTCCTTGCATGCACCATTCCTTGCGGCGGCGGTGCTCAACGGCCTCAAC
CTACTACTGGGCTGCTTCCTAATGCAGGAGTCGCATAAGGGAGAGCGTCGAATGGTGCACTCTCAGTACA
ATCTGCTCTGATGCCGCATAGTTAAGCCAGCCCCGACACCCGCCAACACCCGCTGACGCGCCCTGACGGG
CTTGTCTGCTCCCGGCATCCGCTTACAGACAAGCTGTGACCGTCTCCGGGAGCTGCATGTGTCAGAGGTT
TTCACCGTCATCACCGAAACGCGCGAGACGAAAGGGCCTCGTGATACGCCTATTTTTATAGGTTAATGTC
ATGATAATAATGGTTTCTTAGACGTCAGGTGGCACTTTTCGGGGAAATGTGCGCGGAACCCCTATTTGTT
TATTTTTCTAAATACATTCAAATATGTATCCGCTCATGAGACAATAACCCTGATAAATGCTTCAATAATA
TTGAAAAAGGAAGAGTATGAGTATTCAACATTTCCGTGTCGCCCTTATTCCCTTTTTTGCGGCATTTTGC
CTTCCTGTTTTTGCTCACCCAGAAACGCTGGTGAAAGTAAAAGATGCTGAAGATCAGTTGGGTGCACGAG
TGGGTTACATCGAACTGGATCTCAACAGCGGTAAGATCCTTGAGAGTTTTCGCCCCGAAGAACGTTTTCC
AATGATGAGCACTTTTAAAGTTCTGCTATGTGGCGCGGTATTATCCCGTATTGACGCCGGGCAAGAGCAA
CTCGGTCGCCGCATACACTATTCTCAGAATGACTTGGTTGAGTACTCACCAGTCACAGAAAAGCATCTTA
CGGATGGCATGACAGTAAGAGAATTATGCAGTGCTGCCATAACCATGAGTGATAACACTGCGGCCAACTT
ACTTCTGACAACGATCGGAGGACCGAAGGAGCTAACCGCTTTTTTGCACAACATGGGGGATCATGTAACT
CGCCTTGATCGTTGGGAACCGGAGCTGAATGAAGCCATACCAAACGACGAGCGTGACACCACGATGCCTG
TAGCAATGGCAACAACGTTGCGCAAACTATTAACTGGCGAACTACTTACTCTAGCTTCCCGGCAACAATT
AATAGACTGGATGGAGGCGGATAAAGTTGCAGGACCACTTCTGCGCTCGGCCCTTCCGGCTGGCTGGTTT
ATTGCTGATAAATCTGGAGCCGGTGAGCGTGGGTCTCGCGGTATCATTGCAGCACTGGGGCCAGATGGTA
AGCCCTCCCGTATCGTAGTTATCTACACGACGGGGAGTCAGGCAACTATGGATGAACGAAATAGACAGAT
CGCTGAGATAGGTGCCTCACTGATTAAGCATTGGTAACTGTCAGACCAAGTTTACTCATATATACTTTAG
ATTGATTTAAAACTTCATTTTTAATTTAAAAGGATCTAGGTGAAGATCCTTTTTGATAATCTCATGACCA
AAATCCCTTAACGTGAGTTTTCGTTCCACTGAGCGTCAGACCCCGTAGAAAAGATCAAAGGATCTTCTTG
AGATCCTTTTTTTCTGCGCGTAATCTGCTGCTTGCAAACAAAAAAACCACCGCTACCAGCGGTGGTTTGT
TTGCCGGATCAAGAGCTACCAACTCTTTTTCCGAAGGTAACTGGCTTCAGCAGAGCGCAGATACCAAATA
CTGTTCTTCTAGTGTAGCCGTAGTTAGGCCACCACTTCAAGAACTCTGTAGCACCGCCTACATACCTCGC
TCTGCTAATCCTGTTACCAGTGGCTGCTGCCAGTGGCGATAAGTCGTGTCTTACCGGGTTGGACTCAAGA
CGATAGTTACCGGATAAGGCGCAGCGGTCGGGCTGAACGGGGGGTTCGTGCACACAGCCCAGCTTGGAGC
GAACGACCTACACCGAACTGAGATACCTACAGCGTGAGCTATGAGAAAGCGCCACGCTTCCCGAAGGGAG
AAAGGCGGACAGGTATCCGGTAAGCGGCAGGGTCGGAACAGGAGAGCGCACGAGGGAGCTTCCAGGGGGA
AACGCCTGGTATCTTTATAGTCCTGTCGGGTTTCGCCACCTCTGACTTGAGCGTCGATTTTTGTGATGCT
CGTCAGGGGGGCGGAGCCTATGGAAAAACGCCAGCAACGCGGCCTTTTTACGGTTCCTGGCCTTTTGCTG
GCCTTTTGCTCACATGTTCTTTCCTGCGTTATCCCCTGATTCTGTGGATAACCGTATTACCGCCTTTGAG
TGAGCTGATACCGCTCGCCGCAGCCGAACGACCGAGCGCAGCGAGTCAGTGAGCGAGGAAGCGGAAGAGC
GCCCAATACGCAAACCGCCTCTCCCCGCGCGTTGGCCGATTCATTAATGCAGCTGTGGAATGTGTGTCAG
TTAGGGTGTGGAAAGTCCCCAGGCTCCCCAGCAGGCAGAAGTATGCAAAGCATGCATCTCAATTAGTCAG
CAACCAGGTGTGGAAAGTCCCCAGGCTCCCCAGCAGGCAGAAGTATGCAAAGCATGCATCTCAATTAGTC
AGCAACCATAGTCCCGCCCCTAACTCCGCCCATCCCGCCCCTAACTCCGCCCAGTTCCGCCCATTCTCCG
CCCCATGGCTGACTAATTTTTTTTATTTATGCAGAGGCCGAGGCCGCCTCGGCCTCTGAGCTATTCCAGA
AGTAGTGAGGAGGCTTTTTTGGAGGCCTAGGCTTTTGCAAAAAGCTTGGACACAAGACAGGCTTGCGAGA
TATGTTTGAGAATACCACTTTATCCCGCGTCAGGGAGAGGCAGTGCGTAAAAAGACGCGGACTCATGTGA
AATACTGGTTTTTAGTGCGCCAGATCTCTATAATCTCGCGCAACCTATTTTCCCCTCGAACACTTTTTAA
GCCGTAGATAAACAGGCTGGGACACTTCACATGAGCGAAAAATACATCGTCACCTGGGACATGTTGCAGA
TCCATGCACGTAAACTCGCAAGCCGACTGATGCCTTCTGAACAATGGAAAGGCATTATTGCCGTAAGCCG
TGGCGGTCTGTACCGGGTGCGTTACTGGCGCGTGAACTGGGTATTCGTCATGTCGATACCGTTTGTATTT
CCAGCTACGATCACGACAACCAGCGCGAGCTTAAAGTGCTGAAACGCGCAGAAGGCGATGGCGAAGGCTT
CATCGTTATTGATGACCTGGTGGATACCGGTGGTACTGCGGTTGCGATTCGTGAAATGTATCCAAAAGCG
CACTTTGTCACCATCTTCGCAAAACCGGCTGGTCGTCCGCTGGTTGATGACTATGTTGTTGATATCCCGC
AAGATACCTGGATTGAACAGCCGTGGGATATGGGCGTCGTATTCGTCCCGCCAATCTCCGGTCGCTAATC
TTTTCAACGCCTGGCACTGCCGGGCGTTGTTCTTTTTAACTTCAGGCGGGTTACAATAGTTTCCAGTAAG
TATTCTGGAGGCTGCATCCATGACACAGGCAAACCTGAGCGAAACCCTGTTCAAACCCCGCTTTAAACAT
CCTGAAACCTCGACGCTAGTCCGCCGCTTTAATCACGGCGCACAACCGCCTGTGCAGTCGGCCCTTGATG
GTAAAACCATCCCTCACTGGTATCGCATGATTAACCGTCTGATGTGGATCTGGCGCGGCATTGACCCACG
CGAAATCCTCGACGTCCAGGCACGTATTGTGATGAGCGATGCCGAACGTACCGACGATGATTTATACGAT
ACGGTGATTGGCTACCGTGGCGGCAACTGGATTTATGAGTGGGCCCCGGATCTTTGTGAAGGAACCTTAC
TTCTGTGGTGTGACATAATTGGACAAACTACCTACAGAGATTTAAAGCTCTAAGGTAAATATAAAATTTT
TAAGTGTATAATGTGTTAAACTACTGATTCTAATTGTTTGTGTATTTTAGATTCCAACCTATGGAACTGA
TGAATGGGAGCAGTGGTGGAATGCCTTTAATGAGGAAAACCTGTTTTGCTCAGAAGAAATGCCATCTAGT
GATGATGAGGCTACTGCTGACTCTCAACATTCTACTCCTCCAAAAAAGAAGAGAAAGGTAGAAGACCCCA
AGGACTTTCCTTCAGAATTGCTAAGTTTTTTGAGTCATGCTGTGTTTAGTAATAGAACTCTTGCTTGCTT
TGCTATTTACACCACAAAGGAAAAAGCTGCACTGCTATACAAGAAAATTATGGAAAAATATTCTGTAACC
TTTATAAGTAGGCATAACAGTTATAATCATAACATACTGTTTTTTCTTACTCCACACAGGCATAGAGTGT
CTGCTATTAATAACTATGCTCAAAAATTGTGTACCTTTAGCTTTTTAATTTGTAAAGGGGTTAATAAGGA
ATATTTGATGTATAGTGCCTTGACTAGAGATCATAATCAGCCATACCACATTTGTAGAGGTTTTACTTGC
TTTAAAAAACCTCCCACACCTCCCCCTGAACCTGAAACATAAAATGAATGCAATTGTTGTTGTTAACTTG
TTTATTGCAGCTTATAATGGTTACAAATAAAGCAATAGCATCACAAATTTCACAAATAAAGCATTTTTTT
CACTGCATTCTAGTTGTGGTTTGTCCAAACTCATCAATGTATCTTATCATGTCTGGATCAACTGGATAAC
TCAAGCTAACCAAAATCATCCCAAACTTCCCACCCCATACCCTATTACCACTGCCAATTACCTGTGGTTT
CATTTACTCTAAACCTGTGATTCCTCTGAATTATTTTCATTTTAAAGAAATTGTATTTGTTAAATATGTA
CTACAAACTTAGTAGTTGGAAGGGCTAATTCACTCCCAAAGAAGACAAGATATCCTTGATCTGTGGATCT
ACCACACACAAGGCTACTTCCCTGATTAGCAGAACTACACACCAGGGCCAGGGGTCAGATATCCACTGAC
CTTTGGATGGTGCTACAAGCTAGTACCAGTTGAGCCAGATAAGGTAGAAGAGGCCAATAAAGGAGAGAAC
ACCAGCTTGTTACACCCTGTGAGCCTGCATGGGATGGATGACCCGGAGAGAGAAGTGTTAGAGTGGAGGT
TTGACAGCCGCCTAGCATTTCATCACGTGGCCCGAGAGCTGCATCCGGAGTACTTCAAGAACTGCTGATA
TCGAGCTTGCTACAAGGGACTTTCCGCTGGGGACTTTCCAGGGAGGCGTGGCCTGGGCGGGACTGGGGAG
TGGCGAGCCCTCAGATCCTGCATATAAGCAGCTGCTTTTTGCCTGTACTGGGTCTCTCTGGTTAGACCAG
ATCTGAGCCTGGGAGCTCTCTGGCTAACTAGGGAACCCACTGCTTAAGCCTCAATAAAGCTTGCCTTGAG
TGCTTCAAGTAGTGTGTGCCCGTCTGTTGTGTGACTCTGGTAACTAGAGATCCCTCAGACCCTTTTAGTC
AGTGTGGAAAATCTCTAGCAGTGGCGCCCGAACAGGGACTTGAAAGCGAAAGGGAAACCAGAGGAGCTCT
CTCGACGCAGGACTCGGCTTGCTGAAGCGCGCACGGCAAGAGGCGAGGGGCGGCGACTGGTGAGTACGCC
AAAAATTTTGACTAGCGGAGGCTAGAAGGAGAGAGATGGGTGCGAGAGCGTCAGTATTAAGCGGGGGAGA
ATTAGATCGCGATGGGAAAAAATTCGGTTAAGGCCAGGGGGAAAGAAAAAATATAAATTAAAACATATAG
TATGGGCAAGCAGGGAGCTAGAACGATTCGCAGTTAATCCTGGCCTGTTAGAAACATCAGAAGGCTGTAG
ACAAATACTGGGACAGCTACAACCATCCCTTCAGACAGGATCAGAAGAACTTAGATCATTATATAATACA
GTAGCAACCCTCTATTGTGTGCATCAAAGGATAGAGATAAAAGACACCAAGGAAGCTTTAGACAAGATAG
AGGAAGAGCAAAACAAAAGTAAGACCACCGCACAGCAAGCGGCCGGCCGCTGATCTTCAGACCTGGAGGA
GGAGATATGAGGGACAATTGGAGAAGTGAATTATATAAATATAAAGTAGTAAAAATTGAACCATTAGGAG
TAGCACCCACCAAGGCAAAGAGAAGAGTGGTGCAGAGAGAAAAAAGAGCAGTGGGAATAGGAGCTTTGTT
CCTTGGGTTCTTGGGAGCAGCAGGAAGCACTATGGGCGCAGCGTCAATGACGCTGACGGTACAGGCCAGA
CAATTATTGTCTGGTATAGTGCAGCAGCAGAACAATTTGCTGAGGGCTATTGAGGCGCAACAGCATCTGT
TGCAACTCACAGTCTGGGGCATCAAGCAGCTCCAGGCAAGAATCCTGGCTGTGGAAAGATACCTAAAGGA
TCAACAGCTCCTGGGGATTTGGGGTTGCTCTGGAAAACTCATTTGCACCACTGCTGTGCCTTGGAATGCT
AGTTGGAGTAATAAATCTCTGGAACAGATTTGGAATCACACGACCTGGATGGAGTGGGACAGAGAAATTA
ACAATTACACAAGCTTAATACACTCCTTAATTGAAGAATCGCAAAACCAGCAAGAAAAGAATGAACAAGA
ATTATTGGAATTAGATAAATGGGCAAGTTTGTGGAATTGGTTTAACATAACAAATTGGCTGTGGTATATA
AAATTATTCATAATGATAGTAGGAGGCTTGGTAGGTTTAAGAATAGTTTTTGCTGTACTTTCTATAGTGA
ATAGAGTTAGGCAGGGATATTCACCATTATCGTTTCAGACCCACCTCCCAACCCCGAGGGGACCCGACAG
GCCCGAAGGAATAGAAGAAGAAGGTGGAGAGAGAGACAGAGACAGATCCATTCGATTAGTGAACGGATCT
CGACGGTATCGCCAAATGGCAGTATTCATCCACAATTTTAAAAGAAAAGGGGGGATTGGGGGGTACAGTG
CAGGGGAAAGAATAGTAGACATAATAGCAACAGACATACAAACTAAAGAATTACAAAAACAAATTACAAA
AATTCAAAATTTTCGGGTTTATTACAGGGACAGCAGAGATCCAGTTTGGATCGATAAGCTTGATATCGAA
TTCCTGCAGCCCCGATAAAATAAAAGATTTTATTTAGTCTCCAGAAAAAGGGGGGAATGAAAGACCCCAC
CTGTAGGTTTGGCAAGCTAGCTGCAGTAACGCCATTTTGCAAGGCATGGAAAAATACCAAACCAAGAATA
GAGAAGTTCAGATCAAGGGCGGGTACATGAAAATAGCTAACGTTGGGCCAAACAGGATATCTGCGGTGAG
CAGTTTCGGCCCCGGCCCGGGGCCAAGAACAGATGGTCACCGCAGTTTCGGCCCCGGCCCGAGGCCAAGA
ACAGATGGTCCCCAGATATGGCCCAACCCTCAGCAGTTTCTTAAGACCCATCAGATGTTTCCAGGCTCCC
CCAAGGACCTGAAATGACCCTGCGCCTTATTTGAATTAACCAATCAGCCTGCTTCTCGCTTCTGTTCGCG
CGCTTCTGCTTCCCGAGCTCTATAAAAGAGCTCACAACCCCTCACTCGGCGCGCCAGTCCTCCGACAGAC
TGAGTCGCCCGGGGGGGATCTGGAGCTCTCGAGAATTCTCATGCAGATCCCACAGGCGCCCTGGCCAGTC
GTCTGGGCGGTGCTACAACTGGGCTGGCGGCCAGGATGGTTCATGGACAAAGATTGCGAAATGAAACGTA
CCACCCTGGATAGCCCGCTGGGCAAACTGGAACTGAGCGGCTGCGAACAGGGCCTGCATGAAATTAAACT
GCTGGGTAAAGGCACCAGCGCGGCCGATGCGGTTGAAGTTCCGGCCCCGGCCGCCGTGCTGGGTGGTCCG
GAACCGCTGATGCAGGCGACCGCGTGGCTGAACGCGTATTTTCATCAGCCGGAAGCGATTGAAGAATTTC
CGGTTCCGGCGCTGCATCATCCGGTGTTTCAGCAGGAGAGCTTTACCCGTCAGGTGCTGTGGAAACTGCT
GAAAGTGGTTAAATTTGGCGAAGTGATTAGCTATCAGCAGCTGGCGGCCCTGGCGGGTAATCCGGCGGCC
ACCGCCGCCGTTAAAACCGCGCTGAGCGGTAACCCGGTGCCGATTCTGATTCCGTGCCATCGTGTGGTTA
GCTCTAGCGGTGCGGTTGGCGGTTATGAAGGTGGTCTGGCGGTGAAAGAGTGGCTGCTGGCCCATGAAGG
TCATCGTCTGGGTAAACCGGGTCTGGGAGGTAGCGGTAGCGGTAGCGGTGGAGGTGGAAGCAGCTTAGAC
TCCCCAGGCAGGCCCTGGAACCCCCCCACCTTCTCCCCAGCCCTGCTCGTGGTGACCGAAGGGGACAACG
CCACCTTCACCTGCAGCTTCTCCAACACATCGGAGAGCTTCGTGCTAAACTGGTACCGCATGAGCCCCAG
CAACCAGACGGACAAGCTGGCCGCTTTCCCCGAGGACCGCAGCCAGCCCGGCCAGGACTGCCGCTTCCGT
GTCACACAACTGCCCAACGGGCGTGACTTCCACATGAGCGTGGTCAGGGCCCGGCGCAATGACAGCGGCA
CCTACCTCTGTGGGGCCGCCTCCCTGGCCCCCAAGGCGCAGATCAAAGAGAGCCTGCGGGCAGAGCTCAG
GGTGACAGAGAGAAGGGCAGAAGTGCCCACAGCCCACCCCAGCCCCTCACCCAGGCCAGCCGGCCAGTTC
CAAACCCTGGTGGTTGGTGTCGTGGGCGGCCTGCTGGGCAGCCTGGTGCTGCTAGTCTGGGTCCTGGCCG
TCATCTGCTCCCGGGCCGCACGAGGGACAATAGGAGCCAGGCGCACCGGCCAGCCCCTGAAGGAGGACCC
CTCAGCCGTGCCTGTGTTCTCTGTGGACTATGGGGAGCTGGATTTCCAGTGGCGAGAGAAGACCCCGGAG
CCCCCCGTGCCCTGTGTCCCTGAGCAGACGGAGTATGCCACCATTGTCTTTCCTAGCGGAATGGGCACCT
CATCCCCCGCCCGCAGGGGCTCAGCCGACGGCCCTCGGAGTGCCCAGCCACTGAGGCCTGAGGATGGACA
CTGCTCTTGGCCCCTGTAAGCGACTCTAGAGTCGACCTGCAGGCATGCAAGCTTGATATCAAGCTTATCG
ATAATCAACCTCTGGATTACAAAATTTGTGAAAGATTGACTGGTATTCTTAACTATGTTGCTCCTTTTAC
GCTATGTGGATACGCTGCTTTAATGCCTTTGTATCATGCTATTGCTTCCCGTATGGCTTTCATTTTCTCC
TCCTTGTATAAATCCTGGTTGCTGTCTCTTTATGAGGAGTTGTGGCCCGTTGTCAGGCAACGTGGCGTGG
TGTGCACTGTGTTTGCTGACGCAACCCCCACTGGTTGGGGCATTGCCACCACCTGTCAGCTCCTTTCCGG
GACTTTCGCTTTCCCCCTCCCTATTGCCACGGCGGAACTCATCGCCGCCTGCCTTGCCCGCTGCTGGACA
GGGGCTCGGCTGTTGGGCACTGACAATTCCGTGGTGTTGTCGGGGAAATCATCGTCCTTTCCTTGGCTGC
TCGCCTGTGTTGCCACCTGGATTCTGCGCGGGACGTCCTTCTGCTACGTCCCTTCGGCCCTCAATCCAGC
GGACCTTCCTTCCCGCGGCCTGCTGCCGGCTCTGCGGCCTCTTCCGCGTCTTCGCCTTCGCCCTCAGACG
AGTCGGATCTCCCTTTGGGCCGCCTCCCCGCAT
Features (pLannotate 1.2.2; 35 found; start..end, strand, type, name):
     38..106     +  CDS            nef (fragment): NEF_HV1Z2 - Experimental evidence at protein level: Swiss-Prot protein existence level 1. Extracellular Nef protein targets CD4(+) T-lymphocytes for apoptosis by interacting with CXCR4 surface receptors. From Human immunodeficiency virus type 1 group M subtype D (isolate Z2/CDC-Z34) (HIV-1).
    108..341     +  LTR            3' LTR (ΔU3): self-inactivating 3' long terminal repeat (LTR) from HIV-1
    366..384     -  promoter       SP6 promoter: promoter for bacteriophage SP6 RNA polymerase
    612..891     +  CDS            TcR (fragment): tetracycline efflux protein; tet; confers resistance to tetracycline
    892..940     -  misc_feature   bom (fragment): basis of mobility region from pBR322
   1042..1077    -  CDS            rop (fragment): Rop protein, which maintains plasmids at low copy number; rop
   1172..1276    +  promoter       AmpR promoter: bla
   1277..2137    +  CDS            AmpR: β-lactamase; bla; confers resistance to ampicillin, carbenicillin, and related antibiotics
   2308..2896    +  rep_origin     ori: high-copy-number ColE1/pMB1/pBR322/pUC origin of replication
   3079..3135    +  CDS            lacI (fragment): lac repressor; lacI; The lac repressor binds to the lac operator to inhibit transcription in E. coli. This inhibition can be relieved by adding lactose or isopropyl-β-D-thiogalactopyranoside (IPTG).
   3142..3471    +  promoter       SV40 promoter: SV40 enhancer and early promoter
   3671..3790    +  CDS            gpt (fragment): XGPT_ECOLI - Also known as gpp, gxu. Experimental evidence at protein level: Swiss-Prot protein existence level 1. Purine salvage pathway enzyme that catalyzes the transfer of the ribosyl-5-phosphate group from 5-phospho-alpha-D-ribose 1- diphosphate (PRPP) to the N9 position of the 6-oxopurines guanine and xanthine to form the corresponding ribonucleotides GMP (guanosine 5'- monophosphate) and XMP (xanthosine 5'-monophosphate), with the release of PPi. To a lesser extent, also acts on hypoxanthine (PubMed:9100006, PubMed:3886014). Does not ribophosphorylate adenine (PubMed:3886014). From Esch
   3790..4125    +  CDS            gpt (fragment): XGPT_ECOLI - Also known as gpp, gxu. Experimental evidence at protein level: Swiss-Prot protein existence level 1. Purine salvage pathway enzyme that catalyzes the transfer of the ribosyl-5-phosphate group from 5-phospho-alpha-D-ribose 1- diphosphate (PRPP) to the N9 position of the 6-oxopurines guanine and xanthine to form the corresponding ribonucleotides GMP (guanosine 5'- monophosphate) and XMP (xanthosine 5'-monophosphate), with the release of PPi. To a lesser extent, also acts on hypoxanthine (PubMed:9100006, PubMed:3886014). Does not ribophosphorylate adenine (PubMed:3886014). From Esch
   4220..4525    +  CDS            frsA (fragment): FRSA_ECOLI - Also known as yafA. Experimental evidence at protein level: Swiss-Prot protein existence level 1. Catalyzes the hydrolysis of esters (PubMed:15808744). Displays esterase activity toward pNP-butyrate (PubMed:15808744). May stimulate mixed-acid fermentation by acting as a fermentation/respiration switch that down-regulates respiration and up- regulates fermentation rates (PubMed:15169777). From Escherichia coli (strain K12).
   4529..4603    +  CDS            small t antigen (fragment): SV40 (simian virus 40) small t antigen
   4605..4670    +  intron         small t intron: SV40 (simian virus 40) small t antigen intron
   4800..4820    +  CDS            SV40 NLS: nuclear localization signal of SV40 (simian virus 40) large T antigen
   5139..5222    +  CDS            large T antigen (fragment): large T antigen from SV40 (simian virus 40)
   5245..5379    +  polyA_signal   SV40 poly(A) signal: SV40 polyadenylation signal
   5546..5875    +  CDS            nef (fragment): NEF_HV1BR - Experimental evidence at protein level: Swiss-Prot protein existence level 1. Extracellular Nef protein targets CD4(+) T-lymphocytes for apoptosis by interacting with CXCR4 surface receptors (PubMed:14990729). From Human immunodeficiency virus type 1 group M subtype B (isolate BRU/LAI) (HIV-1).
   5923..6180    +  LTR            5' LTR (truncated): truncated 5' long terminal repeat (LTR) from HIV-1
   6227..6352    +  misc_feature   HIV-1 Ψ: packaging signal of human immunodeficiency virus type 1
   6336..6674    +  CDS            HIV-1 gag (fragment): gag protein from human immunodeficiency virus 1; gag
   6849..7082    +  misc_feature   RRE: The Rev response element (RRE) of HIV-1 allows for Rev-dependent mRNA export from the nucleus to the cytoplasm.
   7459..7559    +  CDS            Rev (fragment): human immunodeficiency virus 1 (HIV-1) Rev protein; rev; enhances nuclear export of unspliced and incompletely spliced viral mRNAs
   7596..7713    +  misc_feature   cPPT/CTS: central polypurine tract and central termination sequence of HIV-1
   7750..7782    -  misc_feature   MCS (fragment): pBluescript multiple cloning site
   7866..8273    +  promoter       SFFV promoter: spleen focus-forming virus long terminal repeat (LTR) promoter
   8301..8378    +  CDS            PDCD1 (fragment): PDCD1_HUMAN - Also known as PD1 From Homo sapiens (Human).
   8373..8918    +  CDS            SNAP-tag®: human O6-alkylguanine-DNA-alkyltransferase variant that forms covalent bonds with benzylguanine derivatives optimized for bacterial expression
   8955..9746    +  CDS            PDCD1 (fragment): PDCD1_HUMAN - Also known as PD1 From Homo sapiens (Human).
   9754..9784    +  misc_feature   MCS (fragment): pUC18/19 multiple cloning site
   9785..9803    +  misc_feature   MCS (fragment): pBluescript multiple cloning site
   9803..10391   +  misc_feature   WPRE: woodchuck hepatitis virus posttranscriptional regulatory element
  10392..21      +  misc_feature   MCS (fragment) (across the origin): pBluescript multiple cloning site
