[The description below was written by a language model from this plasmid's Addgene catalogue record and pLannotate feature annotations shown in this document.]
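Description:
pHR-SNAP-PD-1 I126A is a lentiviral transfer plasmid of about 10.4 kb, built on the pHR backbone, for expressing a SNAP-tagged point mutant of human PD-1 (PDCD1) in mammalian cells. It is maintained in E. coli as a high-copy plasmid through a ColE1/pUC-type origin and selected with ampicillin via the bla gene. The backbone also carries remnants of older vector lineages, annotated only as fragments. These include pieces of pBR322 elements (TcR, bom, rop) and an SV40 promoter–gpt–SV40 small t intron/poly(A) region lying outside the viral genome.

The packaged region runs from a truncated HIV-1 5' LTR through the Ψ packaging signal with adjoining gag fragment, the Rev response element and the cPPT/CTS, and ends at a U3-deleted 3' LTR that makes the integrated provirus self-inactivating. Because the LTR is disabled after integration, transcription of the insert depends on the internal spleen focus-forming virus (SFFV) promoter. A WPRE downstream of the coding sequence enhances transcript stability and expression.

In the feature table, a short N-terminal PDCD1 fragment precedes the SNAP-tag and the bulk of PDCD1 follows it. This layout is consistent with the tag being placed after the native signal peptide, so that it would sit at the extracellular N-terminus of the mature receptor, although the record does not state this explicitly. SNAP reacts covalently with benzylguanine-linked probes, which allows specific fluorescent labelling of the fusion protein. The record lists the I126A substitution but does not describe its effect. The associated publication concerns cis interaction between PD-1 and PD-L1 on antigen-presenting cells, which suggests use as a mutant in studies of PD-1 ligand engagement and signalling.
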