Addgene plasmid #223573: pHR-SNAP-PD-1 I126A
Purpose: Lentiviral expression of human PD-1 (I126A) with SNAP tag in mammalian cells
Depositing lab: Enfu Hui. Depositing organization: University of California, San Diego (UCSD). Publication: Antigen-Presenting Cell-Intrinsic PD-1 Neutralizes PD-L1 in cis to Attenuate PD-1 Signaling in T Cells. Zhao Y, Harrison DL, Song Y, Ji J, Huang J, Hui E. Cell Rep. 2018 Jul 10;24(2):379-390.e6. doi: 10.1016/j.celrep.2018.06.054. PubMed 29996099.
Backbone
  Vector backbone: pHR
  Vector type: Lentiviral ; Mammalian Expression
Growth in bacteria
  Bacterial resistance: Ampicillin, 100 μg/mL
  Growth temperature: 37°C
  Growth strain: NEB Stable
  Copy number: High Copy
Gene/Insert
  Gene/Insert name: PD-1
  Species: H. sapiens (human)
  Mutation: I126A
  Entrez Gene: PDCD1 (a.k.a. AIMTBS, CD279, PD-1, PD1, SLEB2, hPD-1, hPD-l, hSLE1)
  Tag / fusion protein: SNAP (N terminal on insert)
  Cloning method: Gibson Cloning
  Sequencing primers: 5′ ccaatcagcctgcttctcgcttc; 3′ ccagaggttgattatcgataagc
Terms and licenses: Academic/Nonprofit Terms; Industry Terms: Not Available to Industry
Depositor comments: Plasmid lab code: L610
How to cite: pHR-SNAP-PD-1 I126A was a gift from Enfu Hui (Addgene plasmid # 223573 ; http://n2t.net/addgene:223573 ; RRID:Addgene_223573)
